>Addgene plasmid #128705 | pCPP5530 | addgene full sequence | sequence record 252493 | Addgene NGS Result
CAAATAATGATTTTATTTTGACTGATAGTGACCTGTTCGTTGCAACAAATTGATGAGCAATGCTTTTTTA
TAATGCCAACTTTGTACAAAAAAGCAGGCTCCGCGGCCGCCTTGTTTAACTTTAAGAAGGAGCCCTTCAC
CATGAACCCCATTCAGTCACGCTTCTCCAGTGTGCAAGAGCTCAGACGATCCAACGTTGATATTCCGGCG
CTCAAAGCCAATGGCCAACTGGAGGTCGACGGCAAGAGGTACGAGATTCGTGCAGCCGATGACGGAACAA
TTTCGGTCCTTCGACCGGAGCAACAATCCAAAGCGAAAAGTTTTTTCAAGGGCGCTTCCCAGTTGATAGG
TGGCAGCAGCCAGCGCGCGCAGATTGCCCAGGCGCTCAACGAGAAGGTCGCATCGGCACGCACTGTCTTG
CACCAGAGCGCTATGACGGGCGGACGCTTGGACACCCTTGAGCGGGGCGAAAGCAGCTCAGCCACAACAG
CCATCAAACCCACTGCCAAACAGGCTGCGCAAAGTACTTTTAACAGCTTTCATGAGTGGGCCAAACAGGC
AGAGGCGATGCGAAACCCGTCTCGAATGGATATCTACAAGATCTATAAACAAGATGCACCTCACTCACAC
CCCATGAGCGACGAGCAGCAAGAAGAGTTCCTGCACACGCTAAAGGCATTGAATGGCAAAAACGGCATTG
AGGTGCGCACTCAGGACCACGACAGCGTCAGAAATAAAAAAGACCGCAACCTGGACAAGTACATCGCAGA
GAGCCCGGATGCAAAGAGGTTTTTCTATCGAATTATCCCCAAACATGAGCGCCGAGAAGATAAGAATCAA
GGGCGATTGACCATTGGCGTGCAACCCCAATATGCAACACAGTTGACCCGCGCCATGGCAACCCTGATAG
GGAAGGAAAGTGCAATCACGCATGGCAAAGTAATAGGCCCCGCCTGCCACGGCCAAATGACCGATTCGGC
AGTTTTGTATATCAACGGTGATGTTGCAAAGGCAGAAAAGCTGGGCGAGAAACTGAAACAGATGAGCGGC
ATTCCTCTGGATGCGTTCGTTGAGCACACCCCTTTGAGCATGCAATCCCTGAGTAAAGGTCTGTCCTATG
CAGAAAGCATCCTGGGCGACACCAGAGGCCATGGGATGTCGCGAGCGGAAGTGATCAGCGATGCCTTGAG
GATGGACGGGATGCCATTTCTGGCCAGATTGAAGCTATCACTGTCTGCCAATGGCTATGACCCGGACAAC
CCGGCCCTTCGAAACACGAAAAAGGGTGGGCGCGCCGACCCAGCTTTCTTGTACAAAGTTGGCATTATAA
GAAAGCATTGCTTATCAATTTGTTGCAACGAACAGGTCACTATCAGTCAAAATAAAATCATTATTTGCCA
TCCAGCTGATATCCCCTATAGTGAGTCGTATTACATGGTCATAGCTGTTTCCTGGCAGCTCTGGCCCGTG
TCTCAAAATCTCTGATGTTACATTGCACAAGATAAAAATATATCATCATGAACAATAAAACTGTCTGCTT
ACATAAACAGTAATACAAGGGGTGTTATGAGCCATATTCAACGGGAAACGTCGAGGCCGCGATTAAATTC
CAACATGGATGCTGATTTATATGGGTATAAATGGGCTCGCGATAATGTCGGGCAATCAGGTGCGACAATC
TATCGCTTGTATGGGAAGCCCGATGCGCCAGAGTTGTTTCTGAAACATGGCAAAGGTAGCGTTGCCAATG
ATGTTACAGATGAGATGGTCAGACTAAACTGGCTGACGGAATTTATGCCTCTTCCGACCATCAAGCATTT
TATCCGTACTCCTGATGATGCATGGTTACTCACCACTGCGATCCCCGGAAAAACAGCATTCCAGGTATTA
GAAGAATATCCTGATTCAGGTGAAAATATTGTTGATGCGCTGGCAGTGTTCCTGCGCCGGTTGCATTCGA
TTCCTGTTTGTAATTGTCCTTTTAACAGCGATCGCGTATTTCGTCTCGCTCAGGCGCAATCACGAATGAA
TAACGGTTTGGTTGATGCGAGTGATTTTGATGACGAGCGTAATGGCTGGCCTGTTGAACAAGTCTGGAAA
GAAATGCATAAACTTTTGCCATTCTCACCGGATTCAGTCGTCACTCATGGTGATTTCTCACTTGATAACC
TTATTTTTGACGAGGGGAAATTAATAGGTTGTATTGATGTTGGACGAGTCGGAATCGCAGACCGATACCA
GGATCTTGCCATCCTATGGAACTGCCTCGGTGAGTTTTCTCCTTCATTACAGAAACGGCTTTTTCAAAAA
TATGGTATTGATAATCCTGATATGAATAAATTGCAGTTTCATTTGATGCTCGATGAGTTTTTCTAATCAG
AATTGGTTAATTGGTTGTAACACTGGCAGAGCATTACGCTGACTTGACGGGACGGCGCAAGCTCATGACC
AAAATCCCTTAACGTGAGTTACGCGTCGTTCCACTGAGCGTCAGACCCCGTAGAAAAGATCAAAGGATCT
TCTTGAGATCCTTTTTTTCTGCGCGTAATCTGCTGCTTGCAAACAAAAAAACCACCGCTACCAGCGGTGG
TTTGTTTGCCGGATCAAGAGCTACCAACTCTTTTTCCGAAGGTAACTGGCTTCAGCAGAGCGCAGATACC
AAATACTGTTCTTCTAGTGTAGCCGTAGTTAGGCCACCACTTCAAGAACTCTGTAGCACCGCCTACATAC
CTCGCTCTGCTAATCCTGTTACCAGTGGCTGCTGCCAGTGGCGATAAGTCGTGTCTTACCGGGTTGGACT
CAAGACGATAGTTACCGGATAAGGCGCAGCGGTCGGGCTGAACGGGGGGTTCGTGCACACAGCCCAGCTT
GGAGCGAACGACCTACACCGAACTGAGATACCTACAGCGTGAGCTATGAGAAAGCGCCACGCTTCCCGAA
GGGAGAAAGGCGGACAGGTATCCGGTAAGCGGCAGGGTCGGAACAGGAGAGCGCACGAGGGAGCTTCCAG
GGGGAAACGCCTGGTATCTTTATAGTCCTGTCGGGTTTCGCCACCTCTGACTTGAGCGTCGATTTTTGTG
ATGCTCGTCAGGGGGGCGGAGCCTATGGAAAAACGCCAGCAACGCGGCCTTTTTACGGTTCCTGGCCTTT
TGCTGGCCTTTTGCTCACATGTTCTTTCCTGCGTTATCCCCTGATTCTGTGGATAACCGTATTACCGCCT
TTGAGTGAGCTGATACCGCTCGCCGCAGCCGAACGACCGAGCGCAGCGAGTCAGTGAGCGAGGAAGCGGA
AGAGCGCCCAATACGCAAACCGCCTCTCCCCGCGCGTTGGCCGATTCATTAATGCAGCTGGCACGACAGG
TTTCCCGACTGGAAAGCGGGCAGTGAGCGCAACGCAATTAATACGCGTACCGCTAGCCAGGAAGAGTTTG
TAGAAACGCAAAAAGGCCATCCGTCAGGATGGCCTTCTGCTTAGTTTGATGCCTGGCAGTTTATGGCGGG
CGTCCTGCCCGCCACCCTCCGGGCCGTTGCTTCACAACGTTCAAATCCGCTCCCGGCGGATTTGTCCTAC
TCAGGAGAGCGTTCACCGACAAACAACAGATAAAACGAAAGGCCCAGTCTTCCGACTGAGCCTTTCGTTT
TATTTGATGCCTGGCAGTTCCCTACTCTCGCGTTAACGCTAGCATGGATGTTTTCCCAGTCACGACGTTG
TAAAACGACGGCCAGTCTTAAGCTCGGGCCC
Features (pLannotate 1.2.2; 11 found; start..end, strand, type, name):
      1..100     +  protein_bind   attL1: mutant version of attL; recombination site for the Gateway® LR reaction LR Clonase™
    112..132     +  RBS            RBS: efficient ribosome binding site from bacteriophage T7 gene 10 (Olins and Rangwala, 1989)
    142..1272    +  CDS            hrmA: HRMA_PSESY - Protein predicted: Swiss-Prot protein existence level 4. Unknown. May serve a regulatory function. From Pseudomonas syringae pv. syringae.
   1298..1397    -  protein_bind   attL2: mutant version of attL; recombination site for the Gateway® LR reaction LR Clonase™
   1415..1433    -  promoter       T7 promoter: promoter for bacteriophage T7 RNA polymerase
   1567..2376    +  CDS            KanR: aminoglycoside phosphotransferase; aph(3')-Ia; confers resistance to kanamycin in bacteria or G418 (Geneticin®) in eukaryotes
   2523..3111    +  rep_origin     ori: high-copy-number ColE1/pMB1/pBR322/pUC origin of replication
   3294..3386    +  CDS            lacI (fragment): lac repressor; lacI; The lac repressor binds to the lac operator to inhibit transcription in E. coli. This inhibition can be relieved by adding lactose or isopropyl-β-D-thiogalactopyranoside (IPTG).
   3441..3468    -  terminator     rrnB T2 terminator: transcription terminator T2 from the E. coli rrnB gene
   3600..3643    +  terminator     rrnB T1 terminator: Escherichia coli rrnB; transcription terminator T1 from the E. coli rrnB gene
   3690..3726    -  CDS            lacZα (fragment): LacZα fragment of β-galactosidase; lacZ fragment
