[The description below was written by a language model from this plasmid's Addgene catalogue record and pLannotate feature annotations shown in this document.]
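Description:
pCPP5530 is a Gateway entry (donor) clone built in the pENTR/SD/D-TOPO backbone, carrying the hopA1 gene of the plant pathogen Pseudomonas syringae pv. tomato, which encodes an effector delivered by the type III secretion system. The sequenced plasmid is 3,741 nt and is maintained in E. coli at high copy through a ColE1/pUC-type origin, with selection by kanamycin through an aph(3')-Ia resistance gene. rrnB T1 and T2 transcription terminators lie upstream of the cloning region, where they help insulate the insert from read-through transcription. The short lacI and lacZα fragments annotated nearby appear to be backbone remnants rather than functional genes.

The insert was introduced by directional TOPO cloning and sits between attL1 and attL2, the sites used by LR Clonase to move an open reading frame into attR-containing destination vectors. A bacteriophage T7 gene 10 ribosome binding site lies just upstream of the coding sequence, so the gene can be translated in bacteria after transfer into a suitable prokaryotic expression vector. The automated annotation labels the roughly 1.1 kb coding sequence as hrmA, based on similarity to a P. syringae pv. syringae protein. This feature occupies the position of the catalogued hopA1 insert and presumably corresponds to it. A T7 promoter lies beyond attL2 in the reverse orientation. Because the gene lacks its stop codon, recombination into destination vectors can produce C-terminal fusions to tags or reporters. The clone belongs to a set of effector entry clones associated with a survey of the DC3000 effector repertoire, including expression in Saccharomyces cerevisiae to identify deleterious effectors.
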