Addgene plasmid #128705: pCPP5530
Purpose: Phytopathogen Pseudomonas syringae pv. tomato type III secretion system effector (gene lacking stop codon) Gateway donor clone
Depositing lab: Alan Collmer. Depositing organization: Cornell University. Publication: A survey of the Pseudomonas syringae pv. tomato DC3000 type III secretion system effector repertoire reveals several effectors that are deleterious when expressed in Saccharomyces cerevisiae. Munkvold KR, Martin ME, Bronstein PA, Collmer A. Mol Plant Microbe Interact. 2008 Apr;21(4):490-502. doi: 10.1094/MPMI-21-4-0490. PubMed 18321194.
Backbone
  Vector backbone: pENTR/SD/D-TOPO
  Vector type: Bacterial Expression
Growth in bacteria
  Bacterial resistance: Kanamycin, 50 μg/mL
  Growth temperature: 37°C
  Growth strain: DH5alpha
  Copy number: High Copy
Gene/Insert
  Gene/Insert name: hopA1
  Species: Pseudomonas syringae
  Cloning method: TOPO Cloning
Terms and licenses: Academic/Nonprofit Terms; Industry Terms: Not Available to Industry
Depositor comments: Also reference: PMID 29742421.
How to cite: pCPP5530 was a gift from Alan Collmer (Addgene plasmid # 128705 ; http://n2t.net/addgene:128705 ; RRID:Addgene_128705)
